>Addgene plasmid #139443 | RRL.sin.cPPT.SFFV/Flag-NCOA7 variant 6.IRES-puro.WPRE (CG536) | addgene full sequence | sequence record 308964 | Addgene NGS Result
AGGTGGCACTTTTCGGGGAAATGTGCGCGGAACCCCTATTTGTTTATTTTTCTAAATACATTCAAATATG
TATCCGCTCATGAGACAATAACCCTGATAAATGCTTCAATAATATTGAAAAAGGAAGAGTATGAGTATTC
AACATTTCCGTGTCGCCCTTATTCCCTTTTTTGCGGCATTTTGCCTTCCTGTTTTTGCTCACCCAGAAAC
GCTGGTGAAAGTAAAAGATGCTGAAGATCAGTTGGGTGCACGAGTGGGTTACATCGAACTGGATCTCAAC
AGCGGTAAGATCCTTGAGAGTTTTCGCCCCGAAGAACGTTTTCCAATGATGAGCACTTTTAAAGTTCTGC
TATGTGGCGCGGTATTATCCCGTATTGACGCCGGGCAAGAGCAACTCGGTCGCCGCATACACTATTCTCA
GAATGACTTGGTTGAGTACTCACCAGTCACAGAAAAGCATCTTACGGATGGCATGACAGTAAGAGAATTA
TGCAGTGCTGCCATAACCATGAGTGATAACACTGCGGCCAACTTACTTCTGACAACGATCGGAGGACCGA
AGGAGCTAACCGCTTTTTTGCACAACATGGGGGATCATGTAACTCGCCTTGATCGTTGGGAACCGGAGCT
GAATGAAGCCATACCAAACGACGAGCGTGACACCACGATGCCTGTAGCAATGGCAACAACGTTGCGCAAA
CTATTAACTGGCGAACTACTTACTCTAGCTTCCCGGCAACAATTAATAGACTGGATGGAGGCGGATAAAG
TTGCAGGACCACTTCTGCGCTCGGCCCTTCCGGCTGGCTGGTTTATTGCTGATAAATCTGGAGCCGGTGA
GCGTGGGTCTCGCGGTATCATTGCAGCACTGGGGCCAGATGGTAAGCCCTCCCGTATCGTAGTTATCTAC
ACGACGGGGAGTCAGGCAACTATGGATGAACGAAATAGACAGATCGCTGAGATAGGTGCCTCACTGATTA
AGCATTGGTAACTGTCAGACCAAGTTTACTCATATATACTTTAGATTGATTTAAAACTTCATTTTTAATT
TAAAAGGATCTAGGTGAAGATCCTTTTTGATAATCTCATGACCAAAATCCCTTAACGTGAGTTTTCGTTC
CACTGAGCGTCAGACCCCGTAGAAAAGATCAAAGGATCTTCTTGAGATCCTTTTTTTCTGCGCGTAATCT
GCTGCTTGCAAACAAAAAAACCACCGCTACCAGCGGTGGTTTGTTTGCCGGATCAAGAGCTACCAACTCT
TTTTCCGAAGGTAACTGGCTTCAGCAGAGCGCAGATACCAAATACTGTTCTTCTAGTGTAGCCGTAGTTA
GGCCACCACTTCAAGAACTCTGTAGCACCGCCTACATACCTCGCTCTGCTAATCCTGTTACCAGTGGCTG
CTGCCAGTGGCGATAAGTCGTGTCTTACCGGGTTGGACTCAAGACGATAGTTACCGGATAAGGCGCAGCG
GTCGGGCTGAACGGGGGGTTCGTGCACACAGCCCAGCTTGGAGCGAACGACCTACACCGAACTGAGATAC
CTACAGCGTGAGCTATGAGAAAGCGCCACGCTTCCCGAAGGGAGAAAGGCGGACAGGTATCCGGTAAGCG
GCAGGGTCGGAACAGGAGAGCGCACGAGGGAGCTTCCAGGGGGAAACGCCTGGTATCTTTATAGTCCTGT
CGGGTTTCGCCACCTCTGACTTGAGCGTCGATTTTTGTGATGCTCGTCAGGGGGGCGGAGCCTATGGAAA
AACGCCAGCAACGCGGCCTTTTTACGGTTCCTGGCCTTTTGCTGGCCTTTTGCTCACATGTTCTTTCCTG
CGTTATCCCCTGATTCTGTGGATAACCGTATTACCGCCTTTGAGTGAGCTGATACCGCTCGCCGCAGCCG
AACGACCGAGCGCAGCGAGTCAGTGAGCGAGGAAGCGGAAGAGCGCCCAATACGCAAACCGCCTCTCCCC
GCGCGTTGGCCGATTCATTAATGCAGCTGGCACGACAGGTTTCCCGACTGGAAAGCGGGCAGTGAGCGCA
ACGCAATTAATGTGAGTTAGCTCACTCATTAGGCACCCCAGGCTTTACACTTTATGCTTCCGGCTCGTAT
GTTGTGTGGAATTGTGAGCGGATAACAATTTCACACAGGAAACAGCTATGACCATGATTACGCCAAGCGC
GCAATTAACCCTCACTAAAGGGAACAAAAGCTGGAGCTGCAAGCTTAATGTAGTCTTATGCAATACTCTT
GTAGTCTTGCAACATGGTAACGATGAGTTAGCAACATGCCTTACAAGGAGAGAAAAAGCACCGTGCATGC
CGATTGGTGGAAGTAAGGTGGTACGATCGTGCCTTATTAGGAAGGCAACAGACGGGTCTGACATGGATTG
GACGAACCACTGAATTGCCGCATTGCAGAGATATTGTATTTAAGTGCCTAGCTCGATACATAAACGGGTC
TCTCTGGTTAGACCAGATCTGAGCCTGGGAGCTCTCTGGCTAACTAGGGAACCCACTGCTTAAGCCTCAA
TAAAGCTTGCCTTGAGTGCTTCAAGTAGTGTGTGCCCGTCTGTTGTGTGACTCTGGTAACTAGAGATCCC
TCAGACCCTTTTAGTCAGTGTGGAAAATCTCTAGCAGTGGCGCCCGAACAGGGACTTGAAAGCGAAAGGG
AAACCAGAGGAGCTCTCTCGACGCAGGACTCGGCTTGCTGAAGCGCGCACGGCAAGAGGCGAGGGGCGGC
GACTGGTGAGTACGCCAAAAATTTTGACTAGCGGAGGCTAGAAGGAGAGAGATGGGTGCGAGAGCGTCAG
TATTAAGCGGGGGAGAATTAGATCGCGATGGGAAAAAATTCGGTTAAGGCCAGGGGGAAAGAAAAAATAT
AAATTAAAACATATAGTATGGGCAAGCAGGGAGCTAGAACGATTCGCAGTTAATCCTGGCCTGTTAGAAA
CATCAGAAGGCTGTAGACAAATACTGGGACAGCTACAACCATCCCTTCAGACAGGATCAGAAGAACTTAG
ATCATTATATAATACAGTAGCAACCCTCTATTGTGTGCATCAAAGGATAGAGATAAAAGACACCAAGGAA
GCTTTAGACAAGATAGAGGAAGAGCAAAACAAAAGTAAGACCACCGCACAGCAAGGGGCCGCTGATCTTC
AGACCTGGAGGAGGAGATATGAGGGACAATTGGAGAAGTGAATTATATAAATATAAAGTAGTAAAAATTG
AACCATTAGGAGTAGCACCCACCAAGGCAAAGAGAAGAGTGGTGCAGAGAGAAAAAAGAGCAGTGGGAAT
AGGAGCTTTGTTCCTTGGGTTCTTGGGAGCAGCAGGAAGCACTATGGGCGCAGCGTCAATGACGCTGACG
GTACAGGCCAGACAATTATTGTCTGGTATAGTGCAGCAGCAGAACAATTTGCTGAGGGCTATTGAGGCGC
AACAGCATCTGTTGCAACTCACAGTCTGGGGCATCAAGCAGCTCCAGGCAAGAATCCTGGCTGTGGAAAG
ATACCTAAAGGATCAACAGCTCCTGGGGATTTGGGGTTGCTCTGGAAAACTCATTTGCACCACTGCTGTG
CCTTGGAATGCTAGTTGGAGTAATAAATCTCTGGAACAGATTTGGAATCACACGACCTGGATGGAGTGGG
ACAGAGAAATTAACAATTACACAAGCTTAATACACTCCTTAATTGAAGAATCGCAAAACCAGCAAGAAAA
GAATGAACAAGAATTATTGGAATTAGATAAATGGGCAAGTTTGTGGAATTGGTTTAACATAACAAATTGG
CTGTGGTATATAAAATTATTCATAATGATAGTAGGAGGCTTGGTAGGTTTAAGAATAGTTTTTGCTGTAC
TTTCTATAGTGAATAGAGTTAGGCAGGGATATTCACCATTATCGTTTCAGACCCACCTCCCAACCCCGAG
GGGACCCGACAGGCCCGAAGGAATAGAAGAAGAAGGTGGAGAGAGAGACAGAGACAGATCCATTCGATTA
GTGAACGGATCTCGACGGTATCGGTTAACTTTTAAAAGAAAAGGGGGGATTGGGGGGTACAGTGCAGGGG
AAAGAATAGTAGACATAATAGCAACAGACATACAAACTAAAGAATTACAAAAACAAATTACAAAAATTCA
AAATTTTATCGATAATGAAAGACCCCACCTGTAGGTTTGGCAAGCTAGCTGCAGTAACGCCATTTTGCAA
GGCATGGAAAAATACCAAACCAAGAATAGAGAAGTTCAGATCAAGGGCGGGTACATGAAAATAGCTAACG
TTGGGCCAAACAGGATATCTGCGGTGAGCAGTTTCGGCCCCGGCCCGGGGCCAAGAACAGATGGTCACCG
CAGTTTCGGCCCCGGCCCGAGGCCAAGAACAGATGGTCCCCAGATATGGCCCAACCCTCAGCAGTTTCTT
AAGACCCATCAGATGTTTCCAGGCTCCCCCAAGGACCTGAAATGACCCTGCGCCTTATTTGAATTAACCA
ATCAGCCTGCTTCTCGCTTCTGTTCGCGCGCTTCTGCTTCCCGAGCTCTATAAAAGAGCTCACAACCCCT
CACTCGGCGCGCCAGTCCTCCGACAGACTGAGTCGCCCGGGGGGCGGCCGCACCGGTGGATCCATGGACT
ACAAAGACGACGACAAAAGAGGCCAAAGATTACCCTTGGACATCCAGATTTTCTATTGTGCCAGACCTGA
CGAAGAGCCTTTTGTGAAGATCATCACTGTTGAAGAGGCAAAGCGCAGGAAGAGCACATGCAGCTACTAT
GAAGACGAGGACGAAGAGGTGCTGCCTGTCCTACGGCCCCACAGCGCGCTCCTGGAGAATATGCACATCG
AGCAGCTGGCCCGACGCCTTCCTGCAAGGGTGCAAGGGTATCCATGGAGACTGGCCTATAGCACGTTAGA
GCACGGGACCAGCTTAAAGACGCTCTACCGGAAATCGGCATCACTAGACAGTCCTGTCCTATTGGTCATC
AAAGATATGGATAATCAGATTTTTGGAGCATATGCAACTCATCCTTTCAAGTTCAGTGACCACTATTATG
GCACAGGCGAAACTTTTCTCTACACATTCAGCCCTCATTTTAAGGTCTTTAAGTGGAGTGGAGAAAATTC
ATACTTTATCAATGGAGACATAAGTTCTTTAGAACTTGGTGGTGGAGGGGGACGATTTGGTTTATGGCTA
GATGCTGATTTATACCACGGACGAAGCAACTCTTGCAGCACTTTCAATAATGATATTCTTTCCAAAAAGG
AAGACTTCATAGTTCAGGATCTGGAGGTGTGGGCATTTGATTGACTCGAGGTTAACGAATTCCGCCCCCC
CCCCCTAACGTTACTGGCCGAAGCCGCTTGGAATAAGGCCGGTGTGCGTTTGTCTATATGTTATTTTCCA
CCATATTGCCGTCTTTTGGCAATGTGAGGGCCCGGAAACCTGGCCCTGTCTTCTTGACGAGCATTCCTAG
GGGTCTTTCCCCTCTCGCCAAAGGAATGCAAGGTCTGTTGAATGTCGTGAAGGAAGCAGTTCCTCTGGAA
GCTTCTTGAAGACAAACAACGTCTGTAGCGACCCTTTGCAGGCAGCGGAACCCCCCACCTGGCGACAGGT
GCCTCTGCGGCCAAAAGCCACGTGTATAAGATACACCTGCAAAGGCGGCACAACCCCAGTGCCACGTTGT
GAGTTGGATAGTTGTGGAAAGAGTCAAATGGCTCTCCTCAAGCGTATTCAACAAGGGGCTGAAGGATGCC
CAGAAGGTACCCCATTGTATGGGATCTGATCTGGGGCCTCGGTGCACATGCTTTACATGTGTTTAGTCGA
GGTTAAAAAAACGTCTAGGCCCCCCGAACCACGGGGACGTGGTTTTCCTTTGAAAAACACGATGATAATA
TGGCCACAACCATGACCGAGTACAAGCCCACGGTGCGCCTCGCCACCCGCGACGACGTCCCCCGGGCCGT
ACGCACCCTCGCCGCCGCGTTCGCCGACTACCCCGCCACGCGCCACACCGTTGACCCGGACCGCCACATC
GAGCGGGTCACCGAGCTGCAAGAACTCTTCCTCACGCGCGTCGGGCTCGACATCGGCAAGGTGTGGGTCG
CGGACGACGGCGCCGCGGTGGCGGTCTGGACCACGCCGGAGAGCGTCGAAGCGGGGGCGGTGTTCGCCGA
GATCGGCCCGCGCATGGCCGAGTTGAGCGGTTCCCGGCTGGCCGCGCAGCAACAGATGGAAGGCCTCCTG
GCGCCGCACCGGCCCAAGGAGCCCGCGTGGTTCCTGGCCACCGTCGGCGTCTCGCCCGACCACCAGGGCA
AGGGTCTGGGCAGCGCCGTCGTGCTCCCCGGAGTGGAGGCGGCCGAGCGCGCCGGGGTGCCCGCCTTCCT
GGAGACCTCCGCGCCCCGCAACCTCCCCTTCTACGAGCGGCTCGGCTTCACCGTCACCGCCGACGTCGAG
GTGCCCGAAGGACCGCGCACCTGGTGCATGACCCGCAAGCCCGGTGCCTGAATGTCGACAATCAACCTCT
GGATTACAAAATTTGTGAAAGATTGACTGGTATTCTTAACTATGTTGCTCCTTTTACGCTATGTGGATAC
GCTGCTTTAATGCCTTTGTATCATGCTATTGCTTCCCGTATGGCTTTCATTTTCTCCTCCTTGTATAAAT
CCTGGTTGCTGTCTCTTTATGAGGAGTTGTGGCCCGTTGTCAGGCAACGTGGCGTGGTGTGCACTGTGTT
TGCTGACGCAACCCCCACTGGTTGGGGCATTGCCACCACCTGTCAGCTCCTTTCCGGGACTTTCGCTTTC
CCCCTCCCTATTGCCACGGCGGAACTCATCGCCGCCTGCCTTGCCCGCTGCTGGACAGGGGCTCGGCTGT
TGGGCACTGACAATTCCGTGGTGTTGTCGGGGAAGCTGACGTCCTTTCCATGGCTGCTCGCCTGTGTTGC
CACCTGGATTCTGCGCGGGACGTCCTTCTGCTACGTCCCTTCGGCCCTCAATCCAGCGGACCTTCCTTCC
CGCGGCCTGCTGCCGGCTCTGCGGCCTCTTCCGCGTCTTCGCCTTCGCCCTCAGACGAGTCGGATCTCCC
TTTGGGCCGCCTCCCCGCCTGGAATTCGAGCTCGGTACCTTTAAGACCAATGACTTACAAGGCAGCTGTA
GATCTTAGCCACTTTTTAAAAGAAAAGGGGGGACTGGAAGGGCTAATTCACTCCCAACGAAGACAAGATC
TGCTTTTTGCTTGTACTGGGTCTCTCTGGTTAGACCAGATCTGAGCCTGGGAGCTCTCTGGCTAACTAGG
GAACCCACTGCTTAAGCCTCAATAAAGCTTGCCTTGAGTGCTTCAAGTAGTGTGTGCCCGTCTGTTGTGT
GACTCTGGTAACTAGAGATCCCTCAGACCCTTTTAGTCAGTGTGGAAAATCTCTAGCAGTAGTAGTTCAT
GTCATCTTATTATTCAGTATTTATAACTTGCAAAGAAATGAATATCAGAGAGTGAGAGGAACTTGTTTAT
TGCAGCTTATAATGGTTACAAATAAAGCAATAGCATCACAAATTTCACAAATAAAGCATTTTTTTCACTG
CATTCTAGTTGTGGTTTGTCCAAACTCATCAATGTATCTTATCATGTCTGGCTCTAGCTATCCCGCCCCT
AACTCCGCCCATCCCGCCCCTAACTCCGCCCAGTTCCGCCCATTCTCCGCCCCATGGCTGACTAATTTTT
TTTATTTATGCAGAGGCCGAGGCCGCCTCGGCCTCTGAGCTATTCCAGAAGTAGTGAGGAGGCTTTTTTG
GAGGCCTAGGGACGTACCCAATTCGCCCTATAGTGAGTCGTATTACGCGCGCTCACTGGCCGTCGTTTTA
CAACGTCGTGACTGGGAAAACCCTGGCGTTACCCAACTTAATCGCCTTGCAGCACATCCCCCTTTCGCCA
GCTGGCGTAATAGCGAAGAGGCCCGCACCGATCGCCCTTCCCAACAGTTGCGCAGCCTGAATGGCGAATG
GG
[124 nt withheld, positions 7983-8106]
C
[91 nt withheld, positions 8108-8198]
A
[49 nt withheld, positions 8200-8248]
CCTTTGACGTTGGAGTCCACGTTCTTT
[37 nt withheld, positions 8276-8312]
ACCCTATCTCGGTCTATTCTTTTGATTTATAAGGGATTTTGCCGATTTCGGCCTATTGGTTAAAAAATGA
GCTGATTTAACAAAAATTTAACGCGAATTTTAACAAAATATTAACGCTTACAATTT
Features (pLannotate 1.2.2; 27 found; start..end, strand, type, name):
     26..130     +  promoter       AmpR promoter: bla
    131..991     +  CDS            AmpR: β-lactamase; bla; confers resistance to ampicillin, carbenicillin, and related antibiotics
   1162..1750    +  rep_origin     ori: high-copy-number ColE1/pMB1/pBR322/pUC origin of replication
   1933..2025    +  CDS            lacI (fragment): lac repressor; lacI; The lac repressor binds to the lac operator to inhibit transcription in E. coli. This inhibition can be relieved by adding lactose or isopropyl-β-D-thiogalactopyranoside (IPTG).
   2038..2059    +  protein_bind   CAP binding site: CAP binding activates transcription in the presence of cAMP. E. coli catabolite activator protein
   2074..2104    +  promoter       lac promoter: promoter for the E. coli lac operon
   2112..2128    +  protein_bind   lac operator: The lac repressor binds to the lac operator to inhibit transcription in E. coli. This inhibition can be relieved by adding lactose or isopropyl-β-D-thiogalactopyranoside (IPTG). lac repressor encoded by lacI
   2173..2191    +  promoter       T3 promoter: promoter for bacteriophage T3 RNA polymerase
   2219..2445    +  promoter       RSV promoter: Rous sarcoma virus enhancer/promoter
   2446..2626    +  LTR            5' LTR (truncated): truncated 5' long terminal repeat (LTR) from HIV-1
   2673..2798    +  misc_feature   HIV-1 Ψ: packaging signal of human immunodeficiency virus type 1
   2782..3120    +  CDS            HIV-1 gag (fragment): gag protein from human immunodeficiency virus 1; gag
   3291..3524    +  misc_feature   RRE: The Rev response element (RRE) of HIV-1 allows for Rev-dependent mRNA export from the nucleus to the cytoplasm.
   3901..4001    +  CDS            Rev (fragment): human immunodeficiency virus 1 (HIV-1) Rev protein; rev; enhances nuclear export of unspliced and incompletely spliced viral mRNAs
   4020..4137    +  misc_feature   cPPT/CTS: central polypurine tract and central termination sequence of HIV-1
   4184..4591    +  promoter       SFFV promoter: spleen focus-forming virus long terminal repeat (LTR) promoter
   4695..5291    +  CDS            NCOA7 (fragment): NCOA7_HUMAN - Also known as ERAP140, ESNA1. Experimental evidence at protein level: Swiss-Prot protein existence level 1. Enhances the transcriptional activities of several nuclear receptors. Involved in the coactivation of different nuclear receptors, such as ESR1, THRB, PPARG and RARA. From Homo sapiens (Human).
   5416..5878    +  misc_feature   IRES: internal ribosome entry site (IRES) of the encephalomyocarditis virus (EMCV)
   5892..6491    +  CDS            PuroR: puromycin N-acetyltransferase; pac from Streptomyces alboniger; confers resistance to puromycin
   6500..7088    +  misc_feature   WPRE: woodchuck hepatitis virus posttranscriptional regulatory element
   7105..7173    +  CDS            nef (fragment): NEF_HV1Z2 - Experimental evidence at protein level: Swiss-Prot protein existence level 1. Extracellular Nef protein targets CD4(+) T-lymphocytes for apoptosis by interacting with CXCR4 surface receptors. From Human immunodeficiency virus type 1 group M subtype D (isolate Z2/CDC-Z34) (HIV-1).
   7175..7408    +  LTR            3' LTR (ΔU3): self-inactivating 3' long terminal repeat (LTR) from HIV-1
   7480..7601    +  polyA_signal   SV40 poly(A) signal: SV40 polyadenylation signal
   7641..7776    +  rep_origin     SV40 ori: SV40 origin of replication
   7797..7815    -  promoter       T7 promoter: promoter for bacteriophage T7 RNA polymerase
   7823..7978    +  CDS            lacZα (fragment): LacZα fragment of β-galactosidase; lacZ fragment
   7983..8411    +  rep_origin     f1 ori (sequence partly withheld): f1 bacteriophage origin of replication; arrow indicates direction of (+) strand synthesis
