[The description below was written by a language model from this plasmid's Addgene catalogue record and pLannotate feature annotations shown in this document.]
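Description:
RRL.sin.cPPT.SFFV/Flag-NCOA7 variant 6.IRES-puro.WPRE (CG536) is a self-inactivating HIV-1-based lentiviral transfer vector of about 8.4 kb for ectopic expression of the short, interferon-inducible form of human NCOA7 (transcript variant 6, encoding isoform 4). In bacteria it is maintained through a high-copy ColE1/pUC-type origin and selected with ampicillin via the bla gene. The backbone also carries an f1 origin, an SV40 origin, and residual lac, T3 and T7 cloning-vector elements that play no role in the payload.

The viral genome is transcribed in packaging cells from an RSV enhancer/promoter fused to a truncated 5' LTR, an arrangement that makes genomic RNA production Tat-independent. It is followed by the Ψ packaging signal with a partial gag sequence, the Rev response element for nuclear export of the unspliced RNA, and the cPPT/CTS, which aids nuclear import of the reverse-transcribed genome. The 3' LTR has a U3 deletion, so the integrated provirus lacks LTR promoter activity and expression depends on the internal spleen focus-forming virus (SFFV) promoter. That promoter drives a bicistronic transcript: N-terminally FLAG-tagged NCOA7, cloned between BamHI and XhoI sites, then an EMCV IRES and the puromycin N-acetyltransferase gene. Puromycin resistance is therefore linked to insert expression in transduced cells. A WPRE downstream enhances transcript stability and expression, and an SV40 polyadenylation signal lies beyond the 3' LTR.

The vector is used to generate stably transduced, puromycin-selected mammalian cells expressing tagged NCOA7 isoform 4. The associated publication addresses this isoform's inhibition of endosome-mediated viral entry.
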