Addgene plasmid #139443: RRL.sin.cPPT.SFFV/Flag-NCOA7 variant 6.IRES-puro.WPRE (CG536)
Purpose: Lentiviral vector to ectopically express human NCOA7 isoform 4 from SFFV promoter
Depositing lab: Caroline Goujon. Depositing organization: CNRS, Delegation Occitanie Est. Publication: The interferon-inducible isoform of NCOA7 inhibits endosome-mediated viral entry. Doyle T, Moncorge O, Bonaventure B, Pollpeter D, Lussignol M, Tauziet M, Apolonia L, Catanese MT, Goujon C, Malim MH. Nat Microbiol. 2018 Dec;3(12):1369-1376. doi: 10.1038/s41564-018-0273-9. Epub 2018 Nov 26. PubMed 30478388.
Backbone
  Vector backbone: RRL.sin.cPPT.SFFV/IRES-puro.WPRE
  Backbone manufacturer: Goujon lab, PMID: 30478388
  Vector type: Mammalian Expression, Lentiviral
  Selectable markers: Puromycin
Growth in bacteria
  Bacterial resistance: Ampicillin, 100 μg/mL
  Growth temperature: 37°C
  Growth strain: NEB Stable
  Copy number: High Copy
Gene/Insert
  Gene/Insert name: FLAG-tag NCOA7 variant 6 (coding for isoform 4, the short, interferon-inducble isoform)
  Species: H. sapiens (human)
  Insert size (bp): 682
  Entrez Gene: NCOA7 (a.k.a. ERAP140, ESNA1, NCOA7-AS, Nbla00052, Nbla10993, TLDC4, dJ187J11.3)
  Promoter: SFFV
  Tag / fusion protein: FLAG (N terminal on insert)
  Cloning method: Restriction Enzyme; 5′ cloning site BamHI (unknown if destroyed); 3′ cloning site XhoI (unknown if destroyed)
Resource information
  A portion of this plasmid was derived from a plasmid made by: RRL.sin.cPPT.SFFV/IRES-puro.WPRE backbone modified from backbone described in PMID: 24048477.
Terms and licenses: Academic/Nonprofit Terms; Industry Terms: Not Available to Industry
How to cite: RRL.sin.cPPT.SFFV/Flag-NCOA7 variant 6.IRES-puro.WPRE (CG536) was a gift from Caroline Goujon (Addgene plasmid # 139443 ; http://n2t.net/addgene:139443 ; RRID:Addgene_139443)
